>Addgene plasmid #27487 | NGFR 210Y177 | addgene partial sequence | sequence record 33867 | 27487 with hABL1-R (gttggggtcattttcactgg)
CGAGTTCTGGATTCACGAGCGGCTTCCTCAGACCCTGAGGCTCAAAGTCAGATGCTACTGGCCGCTGAAG
GGCTTTTGAACTCTGCTTAAATCCAGTGGCTGAGTGGACGATGACATTCAGAAACCCATAGAGCCCCGGA
GACTCATCATCTTCCTTATTGATGGTCAGCGGAATGCTGTGGACAGTCTGGAGTTTCACACACGAGTTGG
TCAGCATCTGCAGCTCCACGGATGTCAGGGAGAAGCTTCTGAAACACTTCTTCTGCTGCTCCCGGATGTT
CTCCCTCCACTCTGCACGCTCATAGTCAGAGGAGATCAGGAACGTGTAACTCTTGCCGTTGCGGCTGTGC
ACCCTGAAGGCCATGCTGGGAGACATAAGCAGCAGCAGTGACTCCTGCTCCGACAGCTTCTTCTTCAGCC
TCTCCGTAGCCTTGCTGCCCTTGTTCGCCCTCTTCTCTCTCTGGATGTCACTCTTGATCTGGGAGATCTT
GATCTTCAAAGCGTCCAGCTCCTCATCGGGCACCAGGGGGATGTTGGGCACTGCCTCCAGTTCATCCACC
ATCTGGAAGCTGAGATCCGTGAGCGGAATGTACCATTTGCAGTCATACTGCTGCGTTTTGCCTCCGCTCT
GCTTCTTGAGCTTGGTGCAGAGAAGCAGGTCGGTGAACAGGAAGACGTGGCGCAGCTTGCGGGCCCCCTC
CACCAGCTCCACCATGAAGCTGTCCTTCAGCAGCTGCCGGTGCTCTCCCTTCTTCACCGTCATGGACTGC
CGTCGGGGTGTGATCTCCTCATTGATGCTGGACAGGAAGTTCTGTGAGATGCGGAGGGCGTCCTGCAGCA
AGGGGTGGTCAGGG
