>Addgene plasmid #27487 | NGFR 210Y177 | addgene partial sequence | sequence record 33868 | 27487 with pBABE-5
TTCCCGGACTCAGAGCCCCCGCGCATGGAGCTGCGCTCANTGGGCGACATCGAGCANGAGCTGGAGCGCT
GCAAGGCCTCCATTCNGCGCCTGGAGCAGGAGGTGAACCAGGAGCGCTTCCGCATGATCTACCTGCAGAC
GTTGCTGGCCAAGGAAAAGAAGAGCTATGACCGGCAGCGATGGGGCTTCCGGCGCGCGGCGCAGGCCCCC
GACGGCGCCTCCGAGCCCCGAGCGTCCGCGTCGCGCCCGCAGCCAGCGCCCGCCGACGGAGCCGACCCGC
CGCCCGCCGAGGAGCCCNAGGCCCGGCCCGACGGCGAGGGTTCTCCGGGTAANGCCAGGCCCGGGACCGC
CCGCAGGCCCGGGGCAGCCGCGTCNGGGGAACGGGACGACCGGGGACCCCCCGCCAGCGTGGCGGCGCTC
ANGTCCAACTTCGAGCGGATCNGCAAGGGCNATGGCCAGNCCGGGGCGGACNCCGAGAAGCCCTTCTTCG
TTAACGTCGAGTTTCACCACGAGCGCGNCCTGGTGAAGGTCAACNACAAAGAGGTGTCGGACCGCATCAG
CTCCCTGGGCAGCCAGGCCATGCAGATGGAGCGCAAAAAGTCCCAGCACGGCNCGGGCTCNAGCGTGGGG
GATGCATCNAGGCCCCCTTACCGGGGACGCTCCTCGGAGAGCAGCTGCNGCGTCGACGGCGACTACTAAG
GACGCCGAGTTGAACCCCC
