>Addgene plasmid #27487 | NGFR 210Y177 | addgene partial sequence | sequence record 33869 | 27487 with IRES-F (5' TGGCTCTCCTCAAGCGTATT 3')
GGGATCTGATCTGGGGCCTCGGTGCACATGCTTTACATGTGTTTAGTCGAGGTTAAAAAAACGTCTAGGC
CCCCCGAACCACGGGGACGTGGTTTTCCTTTGAAAAACACGATGATAATATGGCCACAACCATGGACGGG
CCGCGCCTGCTGCTGTTGCTGCTTCTGGGGGTGTCCCTTGGAGGTGCCAAGGAGGCATGCCCCACAGGCC
TGTACACACACAGCGGTGAGTGCTGCAAAGCCTGCAACCTGGGCGAGGGTGTGGCCCAGCCTTGTGGAGC
CAACCAGACCGTGTGTGAGCCCTGCCTGGACAGCGTGACGTTCTCCGACGTGGTGAGCGCGACCGAGCCG
TGCAAGCCGTGCACCGAGTGCGTGGGGCTCCAGAGCATGTCGGCGCCGTGCGTGGAGGCCGACGACGCCG
TGTGCCGCTGCGCCTACGGCTACTACCAGGATGAGACGACTGGGCGCTGCGAGGCGTGCCGCGTGTGCGA
