>Addgene plasmid #27487 | NGFR 210Y177 | addgene partial sequence | sequence record 33870 | 27487 with pLXSN-5 (5' CCCTTGAACCTCCTCGTTCGACC 3')
TCCTTCTCTAGGCGCCGGAATTAGATCTCTCGAGGTTAACGAATTCCATTATGGTGGACCCGGTGGGCTT
CGCGGAGGCGTGGAAGGCGCAGTTCCCGGACTCAGAGCCCCCGCGCATGGAGCTGCGCTCAGTGGGCGAC
ATCGAGCAGGAGCTGGAGCGCTGCAAGGCCTCCATTCGGCGCCTGGAGCAGGAGGTGAACCAGGAGCGCT
TCCGCATGATCTACCTGCAGACGTTGCTGGCCAAGGAAAAGAAGAGCTATGACCGGCAGCGATGGGGCTT
CCGGCGCGCGGCGCAGGCCCCCGACGGCGCCTCCGAGCCCCGAGCGTCCGCGTCGCGCCCGCAGCCAGCG
CCCGCCGACGGAGCCGACCCGCCGCCCGCCGAGGAGCCCGAGGCCCGGCCCGAC
