[The description below was written by a language model from this plasmid's Addgene catalogue record.]
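Description:
NGFR 210Y177 is a retroviral mammalian expression plasmid built on the "NGFR" backbone, a lab-made retroviral vector. It is maintained in bacteria as a high-copy plasmid under ampicillin selection. No feature table accompanies the record, so the promoter, the long terminal repeats, the packaging signal and the bacterial origin are not explicitly stated. As with retroviral vectors generally, the insert would be expected to be transcribed from the viral LTR after packaging and integration, but the record does not confirm this.

The payload is an approximately 7.2 kb human bcr/abl cDNA encoding the P210 fusion protein, the BCR-ABL1 tyrosine kinase associated with chronic myelogenous leukemia. It carries a point mutation that changes tyrosine 177 in the Bcr portion to phenylalanine (Y177F). Tyr177 is known as a phosphorylation site that recruits the Grb2 adaptor, so the substitution removes that docking function while leaving the rest of the fusion intact. Downstream of the insert the record lists an IRES followed by NGFR. Although catalogued as C-terminal "tags", these form a bicistronic arrangement: the internal ribosome entry site allows NGFR to be translated as a separate protein from the same transcript. NGFR then acts as a cell-surface marker, allowing transduced cells to be detected or sorted by antibody staining. The record does not say whether the NGFR is a truncated, signalling-deficient form.

The associated publication title indicates that the construct was used to test whether Tyr177 of Bcr is required for bcr/abl to induce a chronic myelogenous leukemia-like disease in mice, presumably in comparison with a wild-type P210 construct.
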