Addgene plasmid #27487: NGFR 210Y177
Depositing lab: Warren Pear. Depositing organization: University of Pennsylvania. Publication: The coiled-coil domain and Tyr177 of bcr are required to induce a murine chronic myelogenous leukemia-like disease by bcr/abl. He Y, Wertheim JA, Xu L, Miller JP, Karnell FG, Choi JK, Ren R, Pear WS.. Blood. 2002 Apr 15;99(8):2957-68. 10.1182/blood.V99.8.2957 PubMed 11929787.
Backbone
  Vector backbone: NGFR
  Backbone manufacturer: Warren Pear Lab
  Vector type: Mammalian Expression, Retroviral
Growth in bacteria
  Bacterial resistance: Ampicillin, 100 μg/mL
  Growth temperature: 37°C
  Growth strain: DH5alpha
  Copy number: High Copy
Gene/Insert
  Gene/Insert name: bcr/abl (P210) (alt name: bcr/abl)
  Species: H. sapiens (human)
  Insert size (bp): 7200
  Mutation: Tyrosine 177 mutated to Phenylalanine (Y177F)
  Entrez Gene: ABL1 (a.k.a. ABL, BCR-ABL, CHDSKM, JTK7, bcr/abl, c-ABL, c-ABL1, p150, v-abl); BCR (a.k.a. ALL, BCR1, CML, D22S11, D22S662, PHL)
  Tag / fusion protein: IRES (C terminal on insert); NGFR (C terminal on insert)
  Cloning method: Restriction Enzyme
  Sequencing primers: 5′ pLXSN 5'
Terms and licenses: Academic/Nonprofit Terms; Industry Terms: Not Available to Industry
How to cite: NGFR 210Y177 was a gift from Warren Pear (Addgene plasmid # 27487 ; http://n2t.net/addgene:27487 ; RRID:Addgene_27487)
